Addgene plasmid #100006: pOD2047-bwmControl
Purpose: MosSCI targeting vector expressing an ubiquitin ligase adaptor ZIF-1, serving as a control for pOD2046-bwmDEG. Expression is controlled by Pmyo-3 (body wall muscle specific).
Depositing lab: Karen Oegema. Depositing organization: Ludwig Institute For Cancer Research, San Diego Branch. Publication: A toolkit for GFP-mediated tissue-specific protein degradation in C. elegans. Wang S, Tang NH, Lara-Gonzalez P, Zhao Z, Cheerambathur DK, Prevo B, Chisholm AD, Desai A, Oegema K. Development. 2017 Jun 15. pii: dev.150094. doi: 10.1242/dev.150094. PubMed 28619826.
Backbone
  Vector backbone: pCFJ151
  Backbone manufacturer: Christian Frøkjær-Jensen (Erik Jorgensen lab)
  Backbone size w/o insert (bp): 7328
  Total vector size (bp): 14163
  Vector type: Targeting vector for Mos1 transposon mediated single copy transgene insertion
  Selectable markers: Cb-unc-119(+)
Growth in bacteria
  Bacterial resistance: Ampicillin, 100 μg/mL
  Growth temperature: 37°C
  Growth strain: DH5alpha
  Copy number: High Copy
Gene/Insert 1
  Gene/Insert name: zif-1
  Species: C. elegans (nematode)
  Insert size (bp): 1594
  Entrez Gene: zif-1 (a.k.a. CELE_F59B2.6)
Gene/Insert 2
  Gene/Insert name: unc-119
  Species: C. briggsae
  Insert size (bp): 1971
Terms and licenses: Academic/Nonprofit Terms; Industry Terms: Not Available to Industry
How to cite: pOD2047-bwmControl was a gift from Karen Oegema (Addgene plasmid # 100006 ; http://n2t.net/addgene:100006 ; RRID:Addgene_100006)
