[The description below was written by a language model from this plasmid's Addgene catalogue record and pLannotate feature annotations shown in this document.]
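Description:
pOD2047-bwmControl is a C. elegans MosSCI targeting vector built on the pCFJ151 backbone and designed for Mos1 transposon-mediated single-copy insertion of a transgene into the worm genome. In bacteria it is maintained as a high-copy plasmid through a ColE1/pUC-type origin and selected with ampicillin via the β-lactamase gene. In worms, integrants are identified with the C. briggsae unc-119(+) rescue marker, which restores normal movement to unc-119 mutant hosts. The annotation software labels this gene by homology to the C. elegans protein. A fragment of a C. elegans gene detected near the start of the sequence is likely part of the genomic homology flanking the cassette, although the homology arms are not explicitly annotated.

The payload is zif-1, which encodes the SOCS-box substrate-recognition adaptor of a Cul2–ElonginB/C E3 ubiquitin ligase. According to the catalogue entry it is expressed from the body wall muscle-specific myo-3 promoter, which is not itself called in the feature table. The zif-1 coding region appears as two fragments, probably because it is interrupted by an intron. Downstream lie mCherry followed closely by the histone H2B gene his-11, then the tbb-2 3′ terminator. This arrangement suggests a red nuclear reporter marking the expressing cells, but the record does not say how it is coupled to zif-1.

The plasmid is the control for pOD2046-bwmDEG in a toolkit for GFP-mediated tissue-specific protein degradation. It expresses ZIF-1 alone, so effects of adaptor expression can be separated from those of targeted degradation. The catalogue lists a total size of 14,163 bp, whereas the sequenced record is 13,281 nt, and this discrepancy is unexplained.
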