Features (pLannotate 1.2.2; 15 found; start..end, strand, type, name):
   1114..1329    -  CDS            GSLG1_CAEEL (fragment): Experimental evidence at protein level: Swiss-Prot protein existence level 1. From Caenorhabditis elegans.
   2203..2220    -  misc_feature   P element 5' end (fragment): No description available
   2331..3173    +  CDS            unc-119: UN119_CAEEL - Experimental evidence at protein level: Swiss-Prot protein existence level 1. Myristoyl-binding protein that acts as a cargo adapter: specifically binds the myristoyl moiety of a subset of N-terminally myristoylated proteins and is required for their localization. Plays a key role in ciliary membrane localization of proteins. Required for the establishment or function of the nervous system. From Caenorhabditis elegans.
   6067..7185    +  CDS            zif-1 (fragment): ZIF1_CAEEL - Also known as tag-6. Experimental evidence at protein level: Swiss-Prot protein existence level 1. Probable substrate recognition component of a CBC (Cul2- ElonginB-ElonginC) E3 ubiquitin-protein ligase complex which mediates the ubiquitination and subsequent proteasomal degradation of target proteins. Ensures germline precursor cell asymmetry by targeting germline proteins for destruction if expressed in non-germline cells. This process also requires elc-1, cul-2, rbx-1 and ubc-2. From Caenorhabditis elegans.
   7235..7462    +  CDS            zif-1 (fragment): ZIF1_CAEEL - Also known as tag-6. Experimental evidence at protein level: Swiss-Prot protein existence level 1. Probable substrate recognition component of a CBC (Cul2- ElonginB-ElonginC) E3 ubiquitin-protein ligase complex which mediates the ubiquitination and subsequent proteasomal degradation of target proteins. Ensures germline precursor cell asymmetry by targeting germline proteins for destruction if expressed in non-germline cells. This process also requires elc-1, cul-2, rbx-1 and ubc-2. From Caenorhabditis elegans.
   7860..8717    +  CDS            mCherry: mCherry is a basic (constitutively fluorescent) red fluorescent protein published in 2004, derived from Discosoma sp.. It is reported to be a very rapidly-maturing monomer with low acid sensitivity.
   8736..9101    +  CDS            his-11: H2B1_CAEEL - Experimental evidence at protein level: Swiss-Prot protein existence level 1. Core component of nucleosome. Nucleosomes wrap and compact DNA into chromatin, limiting DNA accessibility to the cellular machineries which require DNA as a template. Histones thereby play a central role in transcription regulation, DNA repair, DNA replication and chromosomal stability. DNA accessibility is regulated via a complex set of post-translational modifications of histones, also called histone code, and nucleosome remodeling. From Caenorhabditis elegans.
   9105..9428    +  terminator     tbb-2 terminator: tbb-2; transcription terminator for the C. elegans tubulin beta-2 gene
   9447..9465    -  promoter       T3 promoter: promoter for bacteriophage T3 RNA polymerase
  10939..11075   +  CDS            lacZα (fragment): LacZα fragment of β-galactosidase; lacZ fragment
  11081..11180   -  misc_feature   bom (fragment): basis of mobility region from pBR322
  11282..11317   -  CDS            rop (fragment): Rop protein, which maintains plasmids at low copy number; rop
  11412..11516   +  promoter       AmpR promoter: bla
  11517..12377   +  CDS            AmpR: β-lactamase; bla; confers resistance to ampicillin, carbenicillin, and related antibiotics
  12548..13136   +  rep_origin     ori: high-copy-number ColE1/pMB1/pBR322/pUC origin of replication
>Addgene plasmid #100006 | pOD2047-bwmControl | addgene full sequence | sequence record 193783 | Addgene NGS Result
GGGCCCTGTCGGATTATGGGCTCTTCTTTTATCCTCTACTTTCTTTCTAGAAAATGCAAATGTTGAGTCA
GAAATTGCTGAATGGAGTACAACTGCAATGGGTTTAGCTTATGTTTCTGGAACAATTACTGGTGGAATTG
TGATTGAAAAGTAAGGTTATATTTCATTTCAATAAATGTTACCACAGTATAACAAAAACAAGTTACATTG
TTCAGAGTATGTCTGAATGTATTATTATTATTGTATTTGTGCATCAGTACTGTAGTTGTACTGAAGAAGG
GTTTAAAATAATCTCAACGTTTTTAAGACGAGTTAGTGAGAATACGGTCGCAGTTAGGATGTTTGGACAT
AGTTTTATTAGATAATCGTGAACTAACTCACTATAAAAACCCGCTAACTCATTGAATAAGATAGTTTTAA
ACGTTCAAAATTTGAAGACAAAATTGTATGAATAAGTTTACAGAGTTGGTCGACGCAAGCTTCTCCTTCT
CTTCACATTTCTCAATAATTTAGCTCTAATTGCATTCGTATTCTTCGCAAAAATACGTATTCTGATTGAC
CCGATGAAATACGGATGCCTAGTTGCATTGATCATCTACGGTTATACTTATGGGTGAGGTTTTTCAAATA
TATTTTGATTTAATCGAATAATGAAATTTCAGAACTGGAGTTGGTCCAATTTCGTGGTTTATATCCTCTG
AACTGGTACCTCAAAAACATCGTAGTATTGCTCAATCTGTGGCATATTCAATGAATACTGTAATGGTGGT
TATCAGTACATTTACAGTATTACCTCTATATTCCGTTATTGGTAGTTATGCTTTCCTTATTCTATATTCA
ATTCCTTCATTTATAAGTATGCTTATATTATTTCGCTACTTACCGGAAACCAAAGGACGAGAGATTCATG
ATATTGTGAATGAACTTAAAAAAAAATGAAAACCTTTGAAAACGTTCATACGGCCGAAATTTTACTTGAT
CGAGCCAATTGAACTTTTGTTAAGACTTACAGAAAAGTGAGAGATTTTGTTACAAAAAAGTGAGAAAAAA
GCGAAAATGAACAGGAAAAAGAAGAAAAATACACCCGAAGTATCATATAAAAATTAAAAAGATTGTTTGA
CCTGGCGGAACTTTTTTGCAAAAACTCTGAATATCCATGGCACATGCTTCGTGCAAAACAGGATCCAAAT
GAATATCAACAAGAGATTCTTGAAGACGACGAGCCACTTGCTCAGAGCATTGCTTATCTCGAATGAGACC
CTTGTTAAAATCATTTTTCAAACATTATATGACATTGTCGAAATGTCCTCCTGATTCCATGATGGTAGCA
AACTCACTTCGTCTTTGAGCCAATTTATCCAAGTCCTTGTAAAAAGTATTCGAAAATTGTTAACGGATAA
AATGTTTATTATAATATCAAAAACAATTTGTCAGTTGACCACTTTTTGATATATTTGACAGAAACCGGGA
TGAATTGGCTCAAAGTTAGGGCGCCCTTCTATTACAGGGTTTCTGATAACAAACCGGTTATTAACTCCCA
ACAAGGGATGATTTCAATTCATCATGCTCAAATTGACCCAAATTAAGTTACATGACAAATTCATCGCCCT
TTTCAACTCTTCTTGGCTCATCATCTGTTATTCTGTTCCTATTCTGTCTGCACCCTATACCCCTTTGCAT
ACTCTCTCGTCATTCCTTTCTTGGATAGTGTCTTCTTCTCCCCAGCTCTGCTACTTCTATGACTTGCGCC
CGCTGCTTTTCCGCTCGTTCCTCTCCTCTCTGACGTCTTCTTCTGCTTCTTTTCTCCTTCCTTTTTCCCT
TCTCAATCTTCCTCTTTTTCCCATTTCTGTCAATCATTCGAAGAAGAAGAAGAAGAAGACCCTCATTCAT
TTCATTTTTTTTTCTGTCGGTGTGTGCTGCTCGGTTAAGAGTGAGCTCTCTATTCCACGTCTTCTTCTTT
TTCTTCTTCGATTCGAATCAATCACTCCACCAAAACGCATTCGTTTTTGGGATTCACCCCGCGGTTCGCA
ATAGGTTTCTTTTTCAAATTATTAGCGTTATAAATAGAAAAATGGTGGAGTTTCAATAAAAATGATAATT
TACAAAGTGTATTTTGATTACATGTACTCAAAAAGGTTGAAATTTTTCATACCAGTTTTCCGGAAATCCA
TCTGATATCATTATCGTATTTTTCTTTTTAAAAATGTTTTCAAAAAAAAACAAAATATAGCTGGTTATTT
GGCACCCTCTAATTACCATTTTCCTGTCACACCACACTCTTTTCCTTCTTCCACTTCTTTCCGTTTTCAG
CCGCTTCCAACCAAACCGATATGAAAGCCGAGCAACAACGATCGATTCCACCCGGCTCGGCGACCTTCCC
GTCGCAGGTGAGACTCAGAAAACTAGAGAAACCGCTCAACTAACTCTTGATATCCGATTTCATTCTTTTC
TCTTTTCTTTTTGTTGAACTTTTCCATATTTCCAGATGCCACGGCCACCACCAAGCACCGAACAAGGAAT
CACAACGGAATCGGAGCTTGCGAAGAAAGCTCAAATCACTCCGAACGACGTTTTAGCACTTCCGGGAATC
ACTCAAGGTATCTTGCTCCCTTTGGATTTCAGTTTAAAACATAAATTTAGGATTCTTATGCTCCCCATCT
GCGAACATCTATAACATCGAGTTCACCAAGTTCCAAATCCGTGATCTGGACACTGAGCAAGTGCTTTTCG
AGATCGCCAAACCGGAGAACGATCAGGAGAATGATGAGTCGCCACAGGAGTCGGCAAGATACGTGCGTTA
TAGATTTGCTCCAAACTTTTTGAAACTCAAAACGGTCGGAGCAACTGTGGAATTCAAAGTAGGAGACATC
CCAATCCATCATTTCCGAATGATCGAACGTCACTTCTTCAAAGATCGCCTTCTGAAGTGTTTTGACTTTG
AATTCGGATTCTGTATTCCGAATTCACGAAACAACTGTGAACATATCTATGAGTTCCCTCAACTCTCTCA
ACAACTCAGTGAGTCATTATTCTAAAAAGTACAATTCAAAAGACTAATCTCTTTTTCAGTGGACGACATG
ATCAACAATCCAAACGAGACTCGTTCTGACAGCTTCTATTTCGTCGATAACAAACTCGTCATGCACAACA
AAGCCGACTACTCATATGATGCATAAATATTTAATACAAAAATGTTCTGGATAATTATTCTGTCGAATAG
AAAAAAAACTCCAAATGTGATTAAATTCCAATAATTCCTGTCTAGTTTGTTCCTTCCCCTTCCCCTTCTC
ATGTTCAATGCATTCCTAAGCTTTTCAGTTCCCCCCTTGTTTCTATATTTTTTCGCTGTCCTGTCACACT
CGCTAAAAACACTAATCACACGGAAATCTGTTTTCAATAAAAACTCCAACTTTAACTCATTTTCAATTTC
AACTGAAAGATTTTTTCATTAGAGAATGTCTAGAACTAGGCCCGGGCTACGTAATACGACTCACTTAAGG
CCTTGACTAGAGGGTACCAGAGCTCAGTAATTTATTTTAACCTGTACTCTATCACTGCCGGCTATAATAA
GTTCTTGAATAAAATAATTTTCCCGACAAAACATGAGTATTTCTTTCGAAAATAAAAGTGCAGGCTAATT
AGAGATTATTCTGTAATTAACTGCATAATTTGTCACGTGCCATAGTTTTACATTCCACTACGTCATAGTT
CTTAAAATACTAATCTCCTGAAAATAGAAGTAGGTGAAGAAAGTTTAATTATCAGTTCTAAAATGACAAT
TGATCTTTGGAATATGTTCTGAAACTACCGATCATTGAACAGATGCTATTTGAATGATATAGAATTGTAT
ATTTGCAATTTCTGAAACGCGTTCTTAAAGGCACACAGATTAATTCAAAAGGGTCTGGCCGCAAAAAGGT
TTATGGTGGCCGATTTTGAGTTTTGTGTGTGATTGCTTTTTCACAATCAGTGTTTTCAGGATTATGTGAT
GAACTAGATCTTCAAGTTTCGTTACATTTCATATGTTTTCGGAACTCACGAAGTACATATTGGGTATTGT
GCTCAAAAAATTCAGCAATCAGCTTCGCTCCGCTGACTTTAGAACCCAAAAAAATAGTATGGCCAAACTG
ACTGTGTTACGATCATTTCAATTTTTCAATACATATTTAAGATTTCTAAGAGTAAGAAGGTCAAAAACTG
TTCTGGAATACATATATATTTTTCAGGTTACAATTAGTCAAAAAGTGCACTGAAATATACGTTTTAATTT
CACGAATAACCCAATTAGTTCAATGTATTTTTGGTCAACCAACGTTAAAGTTTGGCTTCCAACCAATTAT
CATTTCTGATCAACCACAATGTTTTTTCTTTATCTGCAAGTTAATTTTTTATTTTTATCCAGATGTTTGG
CATATTTTTCAATTCTTCACTAGCGCCCACTTCTTGCACTTCCGGCGCCCTGAATCTAATGCATCTGTTG
CAAGAATTGAAAGACCAATCAACACATTGTTTTCTTCACGAGATACTGAAGAAAATGAATAAAAACAGAG
AAAAAGAGCCATGTGATTAGTGACAACTGTTGCTAACAGATACCATAGCTTGGACTTGGTACGTGATGGC
AACGTATGGGTCAACAAAAATGATTGCAGAGGGGGTGCAAAACAGTCAAGTCGAGAAAATATGAAAAACA
GAAAACAAAGAACAGAAAAATGGGTTTGAGAGTCAGTATAATTTATAAAAGAAAAATTGTACATAGAAAT
TAACCATTTTTGTAGAAGAAGTTATTTTTCAAGCATCGTTAAAAATTATTCAAAGCACCTTATTTCATAT
TTAATTTTAAACATGGTTAAATGAACAACACGGTGCGCAATCAGGAAAACTTGAAATCTGAAACTGTTGT
TGTGATCTTCTTCGCAACTGTTCAGATAGCACTAGTGTAATGTTAAGAGTGCGCGAATATAATGGAATAT
AATGGATCACACCTCCTGCCATCAGGTAAACGTCTCTGTTATCACATATTTCCAACTATTAAATTTTTAC
CTTTTACAGTTTTACATTTTTTTGAAAAAAGTAACTTTTTGTCTTCAAAATCCCTGACGAAAATATCAAA
TATTTTAATCGAGACTGCAGAGGAACCGATTGATGATTTGGAAAATCCAGCTTTACCTGTGTAAGAACTG
AAAAGTTTCATAACCCTAGGGTATTCCCAGTTACATTCCCCACTGGCTAACAATAGCACCCAGTTTTTCA
TCACCTTTCTTCAAATTTCTCGGCGATTTGTTAAAAACAAAATTTGTGTCCCTTCTCTGATATCTCTATG
TCTCTAAACACAAGTTCATCGGAAAACGAAGGAGGGTAGGTGTTGGTTGGGCTCCCGAAGTGAAAATAGA
AGAGCAAGAATAGAATATTAGAGAGAGAGTGCAGAGAGGGCGGGATAGCTCCCGGGATTCCGTTTTCTTC
TTCTTTATCTTCAACGATGATGTGTGTGCGTGTTGTATAGATTCTGTTGCTCCCCCACAACTCGCTCCGA
AGGCTCAATACAATTCAATTGATATTGGAGGAGAGCCTACCGGAGTGGGAGGATAAGAAGAAACATAAGA
AGAAGAAGAAGAAGAAGCATGCTTCTGGTTTTTGATGCTATGAAAACGGCACAAAAAGATGATTGAGGTC
CCTTTTCAATACCTTCTCTCATCTTTCAAATCCCATTGAAACCTAAAACTTCTCACCACGCTTTACCATT
GTTCTCCAAAAACTTATAGCAATGTCTATAACTTTTTTATCTCTGAAAAGCAGTGTTCCATTTTTCTTTT
TCCTATTTTATTTCAATTGTTTCTCACATTTCGTTTGGATTCTTTGCTTGTCAACCAGCTTCTTCTTCCA
CTTTTACCGTCTAATTTTCAGGGCAGGGAGCCATCAAACCCACGACCACTAGATCCATCTAGAAATGAGT
GAGTGTTCCGCGAGTACCAGTCAGTTATCTACTTTCTGTGTAAATGAGATACCATGGAAGTTGGTTCCAC
AGGTAAAAATCTTGAAAACCACTCAGTTTCGACAAAACAAAAATTTCAGACTTGCGACGAATTCAGCGAA
TACGAGTTCATAGATGAAAAATATAGGTGAGGATCTCTAGATATATATCTATTAAATTTTATAACCTTTT
CAGGCGCCTTTCTGACGTAGAATCGTTTGTCTGGAAGTGGTCGCCGTGTGGAAGATATGGAATTGATCTT
CCGGGCGGTCGTGACGTCATTAACCAACAACTACGTGACCGTATGGCTGTATTCGATCTACATACGAACA
AATGGACCCTATACACCATGGACCGTGGTGCTTTCGAAATTCCACGAGTTTGCTTTCTCTACTGGGCACG
AAACGATATAATCGGCACAATAACCCTTGTAGTAAGTGTCCGATCTACCATACCTAATCCAAAAAATAAA
ATTTCAGAAAGACTATGAAGCAGGACCGGATGATGAAATTCCATTGAAATTCAAGCAATCATTCTTCTAC
GTATCTCACGAAACACAGACATTAGTGTACTCTGGTTCATGCAAGTACCGTACGAATAAAACAATCGTAG
CATCTTATTGGTACCATATTTTCGAAAATCGACGTGGCGAACCGTTCATTGATCACAATAACTACCTGTG
GTTGGTATTCTCAAACGGAGTGGATTCTCTGATTCTTCTTCCATTTATTCCAACTTCAACGTGTTTCAAA
GCGAAATGTGTATCATTTGATATGAACGATATCGTCAGTCAATTCACTGGTATTCGCGTATTTCTCGATC
CATTTGTATCATCTCACTACGTGCCATGGGTCTACAGAAATGACGTTAATTTTTTCATTAGGATTGATTC
GCATTCATTTATCGAGGAGCAAAACCGGGACTATGGTCTAGATCCGCAAATTGATAACCCGGAGACGAAA
CCGCACAGAGGAGTATTTCAACTTCGTGTGAATTTGAAAGATGTCATCGAAAAGGGCGAAAAAGATGCGA
TTCATGCAGTTAATCCTGAAACAATAGAGACAAGATTCAATCGAGGTGACATTGAACTATGGCGAAAAAT
CAGCGATGAGCTCCGTCAAGAACATCAGAGCATAGCACAGCATGGCAAAATGGTTGTAGTACAACGATGG
TCACACTTTACTGTTGATATGGGGCTCAGCAAGAAAATGAGAACCGTAGGATATGAAAATATTATTTGTT
GATAGTTTATTAATTTAATTTCAGCGTGTTGCCGATTTGGACGCCCGTGATTACTGTTGCAGCCATAAGC
CACGTAATTCGTCATTCTGCTGTATTGACTTGGACAGCGAGCGAATCAAGGCTGTGGATGCTCTCATTCT
TGGGTACAAATTAATCTATTTTTTTCCTAAGTATTTTTTTTTCAGAACTGACGTGGTTCTTCCCCATCCT
AGTGGCTCTGTATTCCTATTTCGATACAAGGAAAATTATGGTAATCCCTCCACCAAATAGACGTTTTCTT
CATCGTAATTTTTCAGGGATGAGTTATTGCGAGCTTCCATTCTTCCAGCCACTTTCATTGAAGCTAAAAT
GTATTCAAGTTCTCAAGGAATCTGTCGAAATCGACCCAAGTTACTATAGAATCAAATGCTGCCTTAAAAT
GCAAGAAGAACTTGAAAAAGAAACTGCCGAAAATTTGTGCACGATAAATATTCAACAATAATGGTCTCTT
CTCAATAAAGGTTGTATATTTATTCATCTTATTGAATCTGCCATTTCCTCGTTTTTGCGAGTTTATATAC
CTTCCAATTTTCTTTCTATTGTATTTTCAACTTCTAATTTTAATTCAGGGAAACTGCTTCAACGCATCAT
GGGAGGTAGGGCCGGCTCTGTCTCAAAGGGTGAAGAAGATAACATGGCAATTATTAAAGAGTTTATGCGT
TTCAAGGTGCATATGGAGGGATCTGTCAATGGGCATGAGTTTGAAATTGAAGGTGAAGGAGAAGGCCGAC
CATATGAGGGAACACAAACCGCAAAACTAAAGGTAAGTTTAAACATATATATACTAACTAACCCTGATTA
TTTAAATTTTCAGGTAACTAAAGGCGGACCATTACCATTCGCCTGGGACATCCTCTCTCCACAGTTCATG
TATGGAAGTAAAGCTTATGTTAAACATCCGGCAGATATACCAGATTATTTGAAACTTTCATTCCCGGAGG
GTTTTAAGTGGGAACGCGTAATGAATTTTGAAGACGGAGGAGTTGTTACAGTGACGCAAGACTCAAGGTA
AGTTTAAACAGTTCGGTACTAACTAACCATACATATTTAAATTTTCAGCCTCCAAGATGGAGAATTTATT
TATAAAGTCAAACTTCGAGGAACGAATTTCCCCTCGGATGGACCTGTTATGCAGAAGAAGACTATGGGAT
GGGAAGCTTCAAGTGAAAGAATGTACCCTGAAGACGGTGCTCTTAAGGGAGAGATTAAACAACGTCTTAA
ATTGAAAGATGGAGGACATTACGATGCTGAGGTAAGTTTAAACATGATTTTACTAACTAACTAATCTGAT
TTAAATTTTCAGGTGAAGACAACTTACAAAGCCAAAAAACCAGTTCAGCTGCCAGGAGCGTACAATGTTA
ATATTAAACTGGATATCACCTCCCACAACGAGGATTACACTATCGTTGAGCAATATGAAAGAGCTGAAGG
GCGGCACTCGACAGGTGGCATGGATGAATTGTATAAGGGAGGAGGAGGAGGTGGAATGCCACCAAAGCCA
TCTGCCAAGGGAGCCAAGAAGGCCGCCAAGACCGTTACGAAGCCAAAGGACGGAAAGAAGAGACGTCATG
CCCGTAAGGAATCATACTCCGTCTACATCTACCGTGTCCTCAAGCAAGTTCATCCAGACACTGGAGTTTC
CTCCAAAGCCATGTCTATCATGAACTCTTTTGTCAACGATGTCTTCGAGCGTATTGCTGCTGAAGCATCC
CGTCTTGCTCACTACAACAAGCGTTCCACAATCTCATCCCGCGAAATTCAGACCGCTGTCCGTCTGATCC
TTCCAGGAGAGCTTGCCAAGCACGCCGTGTCTGAGGGAACCAAGGCCGTTACCAAGTACACTTCCAGCAA
GTAAATGCAAGATCCTTTCAAGCATTCCCTTCTTCTCTATCACTCTTCTTTCTTTTTGTCAAAAAATTCT
CTCGCTAATTTATTTGCTTTTTTAATGTTATTATTTTATGACTTTTTATAGTCACTGAAAAGTTTGCATC
TGAGTGAAGTGAATGCTATCAAAATGTGATTCTGTCTGATGTACTTTCACAATCTCTCTTCAATTCCATT
TTGAAGTGCTTTAAACCCGAAAGGTTGAGAAAAATGCGAGCGCTCAAATATTTGTATTGTGTTCGTTGAG
TGACCCAACAAAAAGAGGAAACTTTATTGTGCCGCCAAGAAAAAAGTCTCATTGCAGCTTTTGTTCCCTT
TAGTGAGGGTTAATTCATTCGAAGATCTGCCCACTAGTGAGTCGTATTATAAGTGCAAGTAAGATCAGTG
TTTGTTTCGATATCAGTCTGTTTCGTAACGGTCTTCTGTATAACTACAAAAAAGAATAAAAAACCGTATC
ACAACTGAGAAAAAAGACAAAACTTATTGAACAGTGTTCCTTTCAAAAAATTATTTTGTAAAAAATCGAG
TTTTTCTCCAAAATAACGCACGCAATCAAAAACAAGAAAACTAACGTGTTCTCCTGGGCGTGGAACTCCT
TATCAAGATTACCATTATTGTCTGTCAGAATTGATATTTCAATTATTTCATATCTAGACAAACCCGGGTG
TCTTGCATTTATTAGTACTGTGAGTTTACATACAAACGAGGCTTACTCAGATAACATAGAGTCACCTCTA
ATTAGCAAAAACCCATTTCTAATTAGCTATTTCGACCAGTTCTAAAGTCACCGTAATTAGAAATGGTTTT
TGTAGCTTTTCTAATTAGAAATGACCCCGAGATAAGTGAAATATGGCATTTTCTGGGTTTTCTAGTAAGA
AATGATCCCGCACGTAGTGATTCCGCGTTACAAGCCAAATTCAAATTAAAAAAGTATATTACACAATTCA
AGTTACATTATTTTCAGGAAACAATGGCGAAGAGCAAAGCAGAGATTCAAAAGGAGGAAAGAGACAACAG
ATATGAACGAAGACTTCTTGAAAAGAGAAAGAGACATGAGGTGAGTAACCATGATAATAAATAATCAAGT
AAGGGCTATAGATTTATAAATTCTGGAGTTAACAGTTTCGAAAAAAAGTAGTTTTCATATGTGCGAAGGA
ATATCAAAAATAGGGGAATAGCCTAAACGAGTGAGAAAATTAAATGTTTGTTATTTTTTCAAAAATGTCT
GCAGGGCCGTTATCCTTTCAAATGCACTCTATCAAACATAGATCATATCCATCATATCTTATCCAGAATT
TATATCATATCCAAGATTGAGAGCGTTTCAAGGAAAATCTCAAACAACCATACAATTTTGTAGATCGACA
ACAAGGCCTCCACTTCTTCATCGATGGCCTCTGCAGCACCTGCACCACCAAGTTTGTATTTTTCATATTA
ATATAAAGTGAGCCACGCATAGTCGTTTTTAGGATTTTTGCCAGATCGATGTCGCGCAAACAGACTGTTT
TTTTTTCTTTGAAAGCCGTGCGTGACATGGGCCACGGATTGTAACGCCGCGCTGGATGGATAAAAATTTA
TTCAGTTTTTTAGCCTTTACAAAATATGGTTCGACTACTTTCTTTATTTTTACATTTTTATAGGTGCTCA
TTGAGCTGAGATATTTTGGGTATAATCGGAAAATCGCTGATTTTGGTCATTTTTCTGCACTAAAGATTAC
ACAAAAAGTTCAGTATTTAGATTCATTGTTGAAAATTGGGGATGATCTACAGATACATATCGCCGTGTTC
AAAAACACACGTGCTGTGACGTCGTGACTGGGGAAAACCCTGGCGTTACCCAACTTAATCGCCTTGCAGC
ACATCCCCCTTTCGCCAGCTGGCGTAATAGCGAAGAGGCCCGCACCGATCGCCCTTCCCAACAGTTGCGC
AGCCTGAATGGCGAATGGCGCCTGATGCGGTATTTTCTCCTTACGCATCTGTGCGGTATTTCACACCGCA
TATGGTGCACTCTCAGTGCAATCTGCTCTGATGCCGCATAGTTAAGCCAGCCCCGACACCCGCCAACACC
CGCTGACGCGCCCTGACGGGCTTGTCTGCTCCCGGCATCCGCTTACAGACAAGCTGTGACCGTCTCCGGG
AGCTGCATGTGTCAGAGGTTTTCACCGTCATCACCGAAACGCGCGAGACGAAAGGGCCTCGTGATACGCC
TATTTTTATAGGTTAATGTCATGATAATAATGGTTTCTTAGACGTCAGGTGGCACTTTTCGGGGAAATGT
GCGCGGAACCCCTATTTGTTTATTTTTCTAAATACATTCAAATATGTATCCGCTCATGAGACAATAACCC
TGATAAATGCTTCAATAATATTGAAAAAGGAAGAGTATGAGTATTCAACATTTCCGTGTCGCCCTTATTC
CCTTTTTTGCGGCATTTTGCCTTCCTGTTTTTGCTCACCCAGAAACGCTGGTGAAAGTAAAAGATGCTGA
AGATCAGTTGGGTGCACGAGTGGGTTACATCGAACTGGATCTCAACAGCGGTAAGATCCTTGAGAGTTTT
CGCCCCGAAGAACGTTTTCCAATGATGAGCACTTTTAAAGTTCTGCTATGTGGCGCGGTATTATCCCGTA
TTGACGCCGGGCAAGAGCAACTCGGTCGCCGCATACACTATTCTCAGAATGACTTGGTTGAGTACTCACC
AGTCACAGAAAAGCATCTTACGGATGGCATGACAGTAAGAGAATTATGCAGTGCTGCCATAACCATGAGT
GATAACACTGCGGCCAACTTACTTCTGACAACGATCGGAGGACCGAAGGAGCTAACCGCTTTTTTGCACA
ACATGGGGGATCATGTAACTCGCCTTGATCGTTGGGAACCGGAGCTGAATGAAGCCATACCAAACGACGA
GCGTGACACCACGATGCCTGTAGCAATGGCAACAACGTTGCGCAAACTATTAACTGGCGAACTACTTACT
CTAGCTTCCCGGCAACAATTAATAGACTGGATGGAGGCGGATAAAGTTGCAGGACCACTTCTGCGCTCGG
CCCTTCCGGCTGGCTGGTTTATTGCTGATAAATCTGGAGCCGGTGAGCGTGGGTCTCGCGGTATCATTGC
AGCACTGGGGTCAGATGGTAAGCCCTCCCGTATCGTAGTTATCTACACGACGGGGAGTCAGGCAACTATG
GATGAACGAAATAGACAGATCGCTGAGATAGGTGCCTCACTGATTAAGCATTGGTAACTGTCAGACCAAG
TTTACTCATATATACTTTAGATTGATTTAAAACTTCATTTTTAATTTAAAAGGATCTAGGTGAAGATCCT
TTTTGATAATCTCATGACCAAAATCCCTTAACGTGAGTTTTCGTTCCACTGAGCGTCAGACCCCGTAGAA
AAGATCAAAGGATCTTCTTGAGATCCTTTTTTTCTGCGCGTAATCTGCTGCTTGCAAACAAAAAAACCAC
CGCTACCAGCGGTGGTTTGTTTGCCGGATCAAGAGCTACCAACTCTTTTTCCGAAGGTAACTGGCTTCAG
CAGAGCGCAGATACCAAATACTGTTCTTCTAGTGTAGCCGTAGTTAGGCCACCACTTCAAGAACTCTGTA
GCACCGCCTACATACCTCGCTCTGCTAATCCTGTTACCAGTGGCTGCTGCCAGTGGCGATAAGTCGTGTC
TTACCGGGTTGGACTCAAGACGATAGTTACCGGATAAGGCGCAGCGGTCGGGCTGAACGGGGGGTTCGTG
CACACAGCCCAGCTTGGAGCGAACGACCTACACCGAACTGAGATACCTACAGCGTGAGCTATGAGAAAGC
GCCACGCTTCCCGAAGGGAGAAAGGCGGACAGGTATCCGGTAAGCGGCAGGGTCGGAACAGGAGAGCGCA
CGAGGGAGCTTCCAGGGGGAAACGCCTGGTATCTTTATAGTCCTGTCGGGTTTCGCCACCTCTGACTTGA
GCGTCGATTTTTGTGATGCTCGTCAGGGGGGCGGAGCCTATGGAAAAACGCCAGCAACGCGGCCTTTTTA
CGGTTCCTGGTCTTTTGCTGGCCTTTTGCTCACATGTTCTTTCCTGCGTTATCCCCTGATTCTGTGGATA
ACCGTATTACCGCCTTTGAGTGAGCTGATACCAGCGGATAACAATTTCACA
